Addgene plasmid #139169: pSBBi-GB GST-CaXMT1
Purpose: SB-transposon with constitutive bi-directional promoter. One side contains N-GST Coffea arabica xanthosine methyltransferase 1 (CaXMT1); the other side contains GFP and blasticidin resistance genes.
Depositing lab: Neal Devaraj. Depositing organization: University of California, San Diego (UCSD).
Backbone
  Vector backbone: pSBBi-GB
  Total vector size (bp): 7371
  Vector type: Mammalian Expression ; Transposon
  Selectable markers: Blasticidin
Growth in bacteria
  Bacterial resistance: Ampicillin, 100 μg/mL
  Growth temperature: 37°C
  Growth strain: NEB Stable
  Copy number: High Copy
Gene/Insert
  Gene/Insert name: 7-methylxanthosine synthase 1 [Coffea arabica] (alt names: XMT1; CaXMT1)
  Species: Coffee arabica
  Insert size (bp): 1827
  GenBank ID: XP_027086771.1
  Promoter: EF1α
  Tag / fusion protein: glutathione transferase (N terminal on insert)
  Cloning method: Gibson Cloning
  Sequencing primers: 5′ TCAAGCCTCAGACAGTGGTTC; 3′ TAGAAGGCACAGTCGAGG
Terms and licenses: Academic/Nonprofit Terms; Industry Terms: Not Available to Industry
Depositor comments: SB-transposon with constitutive bi-directional promoter. One side contains Coffea arabica 7-methylxanthosine synthase 1 with an N-terminal glutathione transferase; the other side contains GFP and blasticidin resistance genes.
How to cite: pSBBi-GB GST-CaXMT1 was a gift from Neal Devaraj (Addgene plasmid # 139169 ; http://n2t.net/addgene:139169 ; RRID:Addgene_139169)
