[The description below was written by a language model from this plasmid's Addgene catalogue record and pLannotate feature annotations shown in this document.]
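Description:
pSBBi-GB GST-CaXMT1 is a Sleeping Beauty transposon vector for constitutive mammalian expression, built on the pSBBi-GB backbone. In bacteria it is maintained as a high-copy plasmid through a ColE1/pUC-type origin and selected with ampicillin via the β-lactamase gene and its native promoter. The catalogue lists a total size of 7,371 bp, whereas the sequenced record behind the feature table is 8,079 nt; the record does not explain this difference. The annotation does not call out the transposon inverted repeats, although the catalogue describes the plasmid as an SB transposon, in which such repeats would flank the cargo and allow a separately supplied transposase to integrate it into the host genome.

The cargo is organised around a bi-directional constitutive promoter region. In one direction, the human EF-1α promoter drives an open reading frame in which Schistosoma japonicum glutathione S-transferase is fused to the N-terminus of Coffea arabica xanthosine methyltransferase 1 (CaXMT1, 7-methylxanthosine synthase 1), terminated by the bovine growth hormone polyadenylation signal. In the opposite direction lie EGFP followed by the Aspergillus terreus blasticidin S deaminase gene, ending in a rabbit β-globin polyadenylation signal. The promoter element driving this second arm is not annotated in the feature table, nor is the way the two coding sequences are linked.

This arrangement lets cells that have taken up the transposon be identified by green fluorescence and enriched with blasticidin, giving stable lines that constitutively produce the GST-tagged plant methyltransferase. The GST moiety can serve as an affinity or detection handle. The record does not state a more specific downstream application.
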