Features (pLannotate 1.2.2; 14 found; start..end, strand, type, name):
      1..31      +  rep_origin     M13 ori (fragment): M13 bacteriophage origin of replication; arrow indicates direction of (+) strand synthesis
     32..82      -  misc_feature   bom (fragment): basis of mobility region from pBR322
    109..213     +  promoter       AmpR promoter: bla
    214..1074    +  CDS            AmpR: β-lactamase; bla; confers resistance to ampicillin, carbenicillin, and related antibiotics
   1245..1833    +  rep_origin     ori: high-copy-number ColE1/pMB1/pBR322/pUC origin of replication
   2396..2451    -  polyA_signal   β-globin poly(A) signal: rabbit β-globin polyadenylation signal (Gil and Proudfoot, 1987)
   2522..2602    -  CDS            HBB (fragment): HBB_PONPY - Experimental evidence at transcript level: Swiss-Prot protein existence level 2. Involved in oxygen transport from the lung to the various peripheral tissues. From Pongo pygmaeus (Bornean orangutan).
   2619..3008    -  CDS            bsd: BSD_ASPTE - Experimental evidence at protein level: Swiss-Prot protein existence level 1. Catalyzes the deamination of the cytosine moiety of the antibiotics blasticidin S, cytomycin and acetylblasticidin S. From Aspergillus terreus.
   3081..3797    -  CDS            EGFP: EGFP is a basic (constitutively fluorescent) green fluorescent protein published in 1996, derived from Aequorea victoria. It is reported to be a rapidly-maturing weak dimer with moderate acid sensitivity.
   4430..5611    +  promoter       EF-1α promoter: strong constitutive promoter for human elongation factor EF-1α
   5643..6296    +  CDS            GST26_SCHJA: Experimental evidence at protein level: Swiss-Prot protein existence level 1. GST isoenzymes appear to play a central role in the parasite detoxification system. Other functions are also suspected including a role in increasing the solubility of haematin in the parasite gut. From Schistosoma japonicum (Blood fluke).
   6354..7466    +  CDS            XMT1: XMT1_COFAR - Also known as CS1 From Coffea arabica (Arabian coffee).
   7532..7756    +  polyA_signal   bGH poly(A) signal: bovine growth hormone polyadenylation signal
   7760..7781    +  promoter       SV40 promoter (fragment): SV40 enhancer and early promoter
>Addgene plasmid #139169 | pSBBi-GB GST-CaXMT1 | addgene full sequence | sequence record 309359 | Addgene NGS Result
AATTTTAACAAAATATTAACGCTTACAATTTCCTGATGCGGTATTTTCTCCTTACGCATCTGTGCGGTAT
TTCACACCGCATCAGGTGGCACTTTTCGGGGAAATGTGCGCGGAACCCCTATTTGTTTATTTTTCTAAAT
ACATTCAAATATGTATCCGCTCATGAGACAATAACCCTGATAAATGCTTCAATAATATTGAAAAAGGAAG
AGTATGAGTATTCAACATTTCCGTGTCGCCCTTATTCCCTTTTTTGCGGCATTTTGCCTTCCTGTTTTTG
CTCACCCAGAAACGCTGGTGAAAGTAAAAGATGCTGAAGATCAGTTGGGTGCACGAGTGGGTTACATCGA
ACTGGATCTCAACAGCGGTAAGATCCTTGAGAGTTTTCGCCCCGAAGAACGTTTTCCAATGATGAGCACT
TTTAAAGTTCTGCTATGTGGCGCGGTATTATCCCGTATTGACGCCGGGCAAGAGCAACTCGGTCGCCGCA
TACACTATTCTCAGAATGACTTGGTTGAGTACTCACCAGTCACAGAAAAGCATCTTACGGATGGCATGAC
AGTAAGAGAATTATGCAGTGCTGCCATAACCATGAGTGATAACACTGCGGCCAACTTACTTCTGACAACG
ATCGGAGGACCGAAGGAGCTAACCGCTTTTTTGCACAACATGGGGGATCATGTAACTCGCCTTGATCGTT
GGGAACCGGAGCTGAATGAAGCCATACCAAACGACGAGCGTGACACCACGATGCCTGTAGCAATGGCAAC
AACGTTGCGCAAACTATTAACTGGCGAACTACTTACTCTAGCTTCCCGGCAACAATTAATAGACTGGATG
GAGGCGGATAAAGTTGCAGGACCACTTCTGCGCTCGGCCCTTCCGGCTGGCTGGTTTATTGCTGATAAAT
CTGGAGCCGGTGAGCGTGGGTCTCGCGGTATCATTGCAGCACTGGGGCCAGATGGTAAGCCCTCCCGTAT
CGTAGTTATCTACACGACGGGGAGTCAGGCAACTATGGATGAACGAAATAGACAGATCGCTGAGATAGGT
GCCTCACTGATTAAGCATTGGTAACTGTCAGACCAAGTTTACTCATATATACTTTAGATTGATTTAAAAC
TTCATTTTTAATTTAAAAGGATCTAGGTGAAGATCCTTTTTGATAATCTCATGACCAAAATCCCTTAACG
TGAGTTTTCGTTCCACTGAGCGTCAGACCCCGTAGAAAAGATCAAAGGATCTTCTTGAGATCCTTTTTTT
CTGCGCGTAATCTGCTGCTTGCAAACAAAAAAACCACCGCTACCAGCGGTGGTTTGTTTGCCGGATCAAG
AGCTACCAACTCTTTTTCCGAAGGTAACTGGCTTCAGCAGAGCGCAGATACCAAATACTGTTCTTCTAGT
GTAGCCGTAGTTAGGCCACCACTTCAAGAACTCTGTAGCACCGCCTACATACCTCGCTCTGCTAATCCTG
TTACCAGTGGCTGCTGCCAGTGGCGATAAGTCGTGTCTTACCGGGTTGGACTCAAGACGATAGTTACCGG
ATAAGGCGCAGCGGTCGGGCTGAACGGGGGGTTCGTGCACACAGCCCAGCTTGGAGCGAACGACCTACAC
CGAACTGAGATACCTACAGCGTGAGCTATGAGAAAGCGCCACGCTTCCCGAAGGGAGAAAGGCGGACAGG
TATCCGGTAAGCGGCAGGGTCGGAACAGGAGAGCGCACGAGGGAGCTTCCAGGGGGAAACGCCTGGTATC
TTTATAGTCCTGTCGGGTTTCGCCACCTCTGACTTGAGCGTCGATTTTTGTGATGCTCGTCAGGGGGGCG
GAGCCTATGGAAAAACGCCAGCAACGCGGCCTTTTTACGGTTCCTGGCCTTTTGCTGGCCTTTTGCTCAC
ATGTTCTTTCCTGCGTTATCCCCTGATTCTGTGGATAACCGTATTACCGCCTTTGAGTGAGCTGATACCG
CTCGCCGCAGCCGAACGACCGAGCGCAGCGAGTCAGTGAGCGAGGAAGCGGATCCCTATACAGTTGAAGT
CGGAAGTTTACATACACCTTAGCCAAATACATTTAAACTCACTTTTTCACAATTCCTGACATTTAATCCT
AGTAAAAATTCCCTGTCTTAGGTCAGTTAGGATCACCACTTTATTTTAAGAATGTGAAATATCAGAATAA
TAGTAGAGAGAATGATTCATTTCAGCTTTTATTTCTTTCATCACATTCCCAGTGGGTCAGAAGTTTACAT
ACACTCGACTCCTCTGCAGAATGCGGCGATGTTTCGGTAAGGGGTCCCGAGTAGCTAGTTCATGGCAGCC
AGCATATGGCATATGTTGCCAAACTCTAAACCAAATACTCATTCTGATGTTTTAAATGATTTGCCCTCCC
ATATGTCCTTCCGAGTGAGAGACACAAAAAATTCCAACACACTATTGCAATGAAAATAAATTTCCTTTAT
TAGCCAGAAGTCAGATGCTCAAGGGGCTTCATGATGTCCCCATAATTTTTGGCAGAGGGAAAAAGATCTC
AGTGGTATTTGTGAGCCAGGGCATTGGCCACACCAGCCACCACCTTCTGATAGGCAGCCTGCACCTGAGG
AGTGAATTCACGACAGGCCTTCGAATTAGCCCTCCCACACATAACCAGAGGGCAGCAATTCACGAATCCC
AACTGCCGTCGGCTGTCCATCACTGTCCTTCACTATGGCTTTGATCCCAGGATGCAGATCGAGAAGCACC
TGTCGGCACCGTCCGCAGGGGCTCAAGATGCCCCTGTTCTCATTTCCGATCGCGACGATACAAGTCAGGT
TGCCAGCTGCCGCAGCAGCAGCAGTGCCCAGCACCACGAGTTCTGCACAAGGTCCCCCAGTAAAATGATA
TACATTGACACCAGTGAAGATGCGGCCGTCGCTAGAGAGAGCTGCGCTGGCGACGCTGTAGTCTTCAGAG
ATGGGGATGCTGTTGATTGTAGCCGTTGCTCTTTCAATGAGGGTGGATTCTTCTTGAGACAAAGGCATGG
CCATGGGGCCAGGATTCTCCTCGACGTCACCAGCCTGCTTCAGCAGGCTGAAGTTAGTAGCTCCACTGCC
CTTGTACAGCTCGTCCATGCCGAGAGTGATCCCGGCGGCGGTCACGAACTCCAGCAGGACCATGTGATCG
CGCTTCTCGTTGGGGTCTTTGCTCAGGGCGGACTGGGTGCTCAGGTAGTGGTTGTCGGGCAGCAGCACGG
GGCCGTCGCCGATGGGGGTGTTCTGCTGGTAGTGGTCGGCGAGCTGCACGCTGCCGTCCTCGATGTTGTG
GCGGATCTTGAAGTTCACCTTGATGCCGTTCTTCTGCTTGTCGGCCATGATATAGACGTTGTGGCTGTTG
TAGTTGTACTCCAGCTTGTGCCCCAGGATGTTGCCGTCCTCCTTGAAGTCGATGCCCTTCAGCTCGATGC
GGTTCACCAGGGTGTCGCCCTCGAACTTCACCTCGGCGCGGGTCTTGTAGTTGCCGTCGTCCTTGAAGAA
GATGGTGCGCTCCTGGACGTAGCCTTCGGGCATGGCGGACTTGAAGAAGTCGTGCTGCTTCATGTGGTCG
GGGTAGCGGCTGAAGCACTGCACGCCGTAGGTCAGGGTGGTCACGAGGGTGGGCCAGGGCACGGGCAGCT
TGCCGGTGGTGCAGATGAACTTCAGGGTCAGCTTGCCGTAGGTGGCATCGCCCTCGCCCTCGCCGGACAC
GCTGAACTTGTGGCCGTTTACGTCGCCGTCCAGCTCGACCAGGATGGGCACCACCCCGGTGAACAGCTCC
TCGCACTTGCTCAACATGGTGGCCTCAGGTGCAGAGGTTTCTACAGGGAAAGAGAGAAAGGCTACAGTTA
GTTTGCTGTGATGATGCTAAGTGCCGAGGTCAGATGTCTATGGATTGTACACGGAATCCCAACGCAGGAA
CCAAAAAACACTCACCCAAAAAAATGGCGCTAAGGCCGAGAGAAAGGCGAAGTTCCGTCTACGGCTATAT
ACCTTGAAACAGGGGCGGCAGAAGTGACGCAACGCGGTTGCGCGGACGGCTTCCTGTGTTTTCATTGGTC
GAAGCGTTCTGCGCGTGCGCAGAGATTCCCCAGGGAAGGCGGGCCCTCTTCCGAATGTCCAATCCGGACA
TTCTTCCGGTTGGACCTCCGCGGTCAGCGCTGTGCCCGGCGAGAGATCACGTGGGGCGCGGAGGCGGTGC
TGCTGGGGCACGGCCGTCCAGCCTCGGCGGCCATATTTTTGAGGGGCTGTTCATCTCGTTCACACGCTCT
GTCCGCCATGTTTGTGAGTGGAAGCGCCATTACCCCTTCAAGCGACTGAAGGCTGCAGGGCCTCTGGTGG
CCCGCATGGGGAGACCAGACCCGCCAGGCCCGCCTTTCCGCACTCAGTCCGGGCTTACTTTATTTTGTGA
GACAGGGTCTCGCCTAGAGGCTCCGGTGCCCGTCAGTGGGCAGAGCGCACATCGCCCACAGTCCCCGAGA
AGTTGGGGGGAGGGGTCGGCAATTGAACCGGTGCCTAGAGAAGGTGGCGCGGGGTAAACTGGGAAAGTGA
TGTCGTGTACTGGCTCCGCCTTTTTCCCGAGGGTGGGGGAGAACCGTATATAAGTGCAGTAGTCGCCGTG
AACGTTCTTTTTCGCAACGGGTTTGCCGCCAGAACACAGGTAAGTGCCGTGTGTGGTTCCCGCGGGCCTG
GCCTCTTTACGGGTTATGGCCCTTGCGTGCCTTGAATTACTTCCACGCCCCTGGCTGCAGTACGTGATTC
TTGATCCCGAGCTTCGGGTTGGAAGTGGGTGGGAGAGTTCGAGGCCTTGCGCTTAAGGAGCCCCTTCGCC
TCGTGCTTGAGTTGAGGCCTGGCTTGGGCGCTGGGGCCGCCGCGTGCGAATCTGGTGGCACCTTCGCGCC
TGTCTCGCTGCTTTCGATAAGTCTCTAGCCATTTAAAATTTTTGATGACCTGCTGCGACGCTTTTTTTCT
GGCAAGATAGTCTTGTAAATGCGGGCCAAGATCTGCACACTGGTATTTCGGTTTTTGGGGCCGCGGGCGG
CGACGGGGCCCGTGCGTCCCAGCGCACATGTTCGGCGAGGCGGGGCCTGCGAGCGCGGCCACCGAGAATC
GGACGGGGGTAGTCTCAAGCTGGCCGGCCTGCTCTGGTGCCTGGCCTCGCGCCGCCGTGTATCGCCCCGC
CCTGGGCGGCAAGGCTGGCCCGGTCGGCACCAGTTGCGTGAGCGGAAAGATGGCCGCTTCCCGGCCCTGC
TGCAGGGAGCTCAAAATGGAGGACGCGGCGCTCGGGAGAGCGGGCGGGTGAGTCACCCACACAAAGGAAA
AGGGCCTTTCCGTCCTCAGCCGTCGCTTCATGTGACTCCACGGAGTACCGGGCGCCGTCCAGGCACCTCG
ATTAGTTCTCGAGCTTTTGGAGTACGTCGTCTTTAGGTTGGGGGGAGGGGTTTTATGCGATGGAGTTTCC
CCATACTGAGTGGGTGGAGACTGAAGTTAGGCCAGCTTGGCACTTGATGTAATTCTCCTTGGAATTTGCC
CTTTTTGAGTTTGGATCTTGGTTCATTCTCAAGCCTCAGACAGTGGTTCAAAGTTTTTTTCTTCCATTTA
AGGTGTCGTGAAAACTACCCCAAGCTGGCCTCTGAGGCCACCATGTCCCCTATACTAGGTTATTGGAAAA
TTAAGGGCCTTGTGCAACCCACTCGACTTCTTTTGGAATATCTTGAAGAAAAATATGAAGAGCATTTGTA
TGAGCGCGATGAAGGTGATAAATGGCGAAACAAAAAGTTTGAATTGGGTTTGGAGTTTCCCAATCTTCCT
TATTATATTGATGGTGATGTTAAATTAACACAGTCTATGGCCATCATACGTTATATAGCTGACAAGCACA
ACATGTTGGGTGGTTGTCCAAAAGAGCGTGCAGAGATTTCAATGCTTGAAGGAGCGGTTTTGGATATTAG
ATACGGTGTTTCGAGAATTGCATATAGTAAAGACTTTGAAACTCTCAAAGTTGATTTTCTTAGCAAGCTA
CCTGAAATGCTGAAAATGTTCGAAGATCGTTTATGTCATAAAACATATTTAAATGGTGATCATGTAACCC
ATCCTGACTTCATGTTGTATGACGCTCTTGATGTTGTTTTATACATGGACCCAATGTGCCTGGATGCGTT
CCCAAAATTAGTTTGTTTTAAAAAACGTATTGAAGCTATCCCACAAATTGATAAGTACTTGAAATCCAGC
AAGTATATAGCATGGCCTTTGCAGGGCTGGCAAGCCACGTTTGGTGGTGGCGACCATCCTCCAAAATCGG
ATAGCAGCGGCAGAGAAAACTTGTATTTCCAGGGCAGAGACCCTGAAAGATCCGAACTGCAAGAGGTGCT
GAGAATGAACGGCGGCGAGGGCGATACAAGCTACGCCAAGAACAGCGCCTACAATCAGCTGGTGCTGGCC
AAAGTGAAGCCCGTGCTGGAACAGTGTGTGCGCGAACTGCTGAGAGCCAACCTGCCTAACATCAACAAGT
GCATCAAGGTGGCCGACCTGGGCTGTGCCTCTGGACCTAATACTCTGCTGACCGTGCGGGACATCGTGCA
GAGCATCGACAAAGTGGGCCAAGAGAAGAAGAACGAGCTGGAACGGCCAACCATCCAGATCTTTCTGAAC
GATCTGTTCCCCAACGACTTCAACAGCGTGTTCAAGCTGCTGCCCAGCTTCTACCGGAAGCTGGAAAAAG
AGAACGGCCGGAAGATCGGCTCCTGCCTGATTGGAGCTATGCCCGGCTCCTTCTACAGCAGACTGTTCCC
CGAGGAATCCATGCACTTTCTGCACAGCTGCTACTGCCTGCAGTGGCTGTCTCAGGTGCCATCTGGCCTG
GTTACAGAGCTGGGCATCTCCACCAACAAGGGCAGCATCTACAGCTCCAAGGCCTCCAGACTGCCAGTGC
AGAAGGCCTACCTGGACCAGTTCACCAAGGACTTCACCACCTTTCTGCGGATCCACAGCGAGGAACTGTT
CAGCCACGGCAGAATGCTGCTGACCTGCATCTGCAAAGGCGTGGAACTGGACGCCAGAAACGCCATCGAC
CTGCTGGAAATGGCCATCAACGACCTGGTGGTGGAAGGACACCTGGAAGAGGAAAAGCTGGACAGCTTCA
ATCTGCCCGTGTACATCCCCAGCGCCGAGGAAGTGAAGTGCATCGTGGAAGAAGAGGGCAGCTTCGAGAT
CCTGTACCTGGAAACCTTCAAGGTGCTGTACGACGCCGGCTTCAGCATCGACGACGAGCACATCAAGGCC
GAGTACGTGGCCTCTTCTGTGCGGGCCGTGTATGAGCCTATTCTGGCCAGCCACTTCGGCGAGGCCATCA
TTCCCGACATCTTCCACAGATTCGCCAAGCACGCCGCCAAAGTGCTGCCTCTCGGAAAGGGCTTCTACAA
CAACCTGATCATCAGCCTGGCCAAGAAGCCCGAGAAGTCCGACGTGTAATTCGAAGGCCTGTCAGGCCAA
GCTTGGGGATCAATTCTCTAGAGCTCGCTGATCAGCCTCGACTGTGCCTTCTAGTTGCCAGCCATCTGTT
GTTTGCCCCTCCCCCGTGCCTTCCTTGACCCTGGAAGGTGCCACTCCCACTGTCCTTTCCTAATAAAATG
AGGAAATTGCATCGCATTGTCTGAGTAGGTGTCATTCTATTCTGGGGGGTGGGGTGGGGCAGGACAGCAA
GGGGGAGGATTGGGAAGACAATAGCAGGCATGCTGGGGATGCGGTGGGCTCTATGGCTTCTGAGGCGGAA
AGAACCAGCTGGGCCTACTAGATAGCGGACCCCTTACCGAAACATCGCCGCATTCTGCAGAGGAGTCGAA
CTTAGTGTATGTAAACTTCTGACCCACTGGAATTGTGATACAGTGAATTATAAGTGAAATAATCTGTCTG
TAAACAATTGTTGGAAAAATGACTTGTGTCATGCACAAAGTAGATGTCCTAACTGACTTGCCAAAACTAT
TGTTTGTTAACAAGAAATTTGTGGAGTAGTTGAAAAACGAGTTTTAATGACTCCAACTTAAGTGTATGTA
AACTTCCGACTTCAACTGTATAGGGATCC
